Addgene plasmid #195045: pBL090J
Purpose: cCadC-CCB3.5 under the control of PBAD
Depositing lab: Tina Wang. Depositing organization: University of Wisconsin, Madison. Publication: A Modular Scaffold for Controlling Transcriptional Activation via Homomeric Protein-Protein Interactions. Lee B, Wang T. ACS Synth Biol. 2022 Oct 21;11(10):3198-3206. doi: 10.1021/acssynbio.2c00501. Epub 2022 Oct 10. PubMed 36215660.
Backbone
  Vector backbone: p15A
  Total vector size (bp): 3510
  Vector type: Bacterial Expression
Growth in bacteria
  Bacterial resistance: Kanamycin, 50 μg/mL
  Growth temperature: 37°C
  Growth strain: DH5alpha
  Copy number: High Copy
Gene/Insert
  Gene/Insert name: cCadC-CCB3.5
  Insert size (bp): 558
Terms and licenses: Academic/Nonprofit Terms; Industry Terms: Not Available to Industry
How to cite: pBL090J was a gift from Tina Wang (Addgene plasmid # 195045 ; http://n2t.net/addgene:195045 ; RRID:Addgene_195045)
