[The description below was written by a language model from this plasmid's Addgene catalogue record and pLannotate feature annotations shown in this document.]
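Description:
pBL090J is a 3,510 bp bacterial expression plasmid for E. coli, built on a p15A replication origin and selected with kanamycin through an aph(3')-Ia aminoglycoside phosphotransferase gene (KanR). The catalogue entry lists it as high copy, whereas the feature annotation describes p15A as a medium-copy origin. p15A is compatible with ColE1-type plasmids, so the construct can be maintained alongside a second plasmid in the same cell.

The payload is a 558 bp insert named cCadC-CCB3.5, placed downstream of the araBAD promoter (PBAD). The divergently transcribed araC gene, which encodes the L-arabinose-responsive regulator, is carried on the same plasmid, so expression of the insert can be induced with arabinose. A fragment of the rrnB T1 terminator lies beyond araC. The annotation identifies about 465 bp of the insert as a fragment of E. coli cadC. CadC is a transcriptional activator required for induction of the Pcad promoter upstream of cadBA. The rest of the insert is unannotated and presumably corresponds to the fused CCB3.5 module, though the record does not define what that module is.

The associated publication describes a modular scaffold for controlling transcriptional activation through homomeric protein-protein interactions. This suggests that the CadC fragment acts as the DNA-binding and activating part, with its activity dependent on self-association of the fused partner. The record itself does not spell out this mechanism, and it does not describe any reporter construct used with the plasmid. The plasmid is therefore best described as an arabinose-inducible source of the cCadC-CCB3.5 fusion for synthetic biology experiments in E. coli.
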