Features (pLannotate 1.2.2; 6 found; start..end, strand, type, name):
     82..627     -  rep_origin     p15A ori: Plasmids containing the medium-copy-number p15A origin of replication can be propagated in E. coli cells that contain a second plasmid with the ColE1 origin.
    686..721     -  terminator     rrnB T1 terminator (fragment): Escherichia coli rrnB; transcription terminator T1 from the E. coli rrnB gene
    739..1617    -  CDS            araC: L-arabinose regulatory protein; araC
   1763..1928    +  promoter       araBAD promoter: araBAD; promoter of the L-arabinose operon of E. coli; the araC regulatory gene is transcribed in the opposite direction (Guzman et al., 1995)
   1970..2434    +  CDS            cadC (fragment): CADC_ECOLI - Experimental evidence at protein level: Swiss-Prot protein existence level 1. Required for Pcad induction, a promoter upstream of cadBA that is responsible for the pH-regulated expression of CadA and CadB. Probably acts as an activating transcription factor. From Escherichia coli (strain K12).
   2636..3451    -  CDS            KanR: aminoglycoside phosphotransferase; aph(3')-Ia; confers resistance to kanamycin in bacteria or G418 (Geneticin®) in eukaryotes
>Addgene plasmid #195045 | pBL090J | addgene full sequence | sequence record 385741 | Addgene NGS Result
CTACGGATCGGGGCGGAGATTTCCTGGAAGATGCCAGGAAGATACTTAACAGGGAAGTGAGAGGGCCGCG
GCAAAGCCGTTTTTCCATAGGCTCCGCCCCCCTGACAAGCATCACGAAATCTGACGCTCAAATCAGTGGT
GGCGAAACCCGACAGGACTATAAAGATACCAGGCGTTTCCCCCTGGCGGCTCCCTCGTGCGCTCTCCTGT
TCCTGCCTTTCGGTTTACCGGTGTCATTCCGCTGTTATGGCCGCGTTTGTCTCATTCCACGCCTGACACT
CAGTTCCGGGTAGGCAGTTCGCTCCAAGCTGGACTGTATGCACGAACCCCCCGTTCAGTCCGACCGCTGC
GCCTTATCCGGTAACTATCGTCTTGAGTCCAACCCGGAAAGACATGCAAAAGCACCACTGGCAGCAGCCA
CTGGTAATTGATTTAGAGGAGTTAGTCTTGAAGTCATGCGCCGGTTAAGGCTAAACTGAAAGGACAAGTT
TTGGTGACTGCGCTCCTCCAAGCCAGTTACCTCGGTTCAAAGAGTTGGTAGCTCAGAGAACCTTCGAAAA
ACCGCCCTGCAAGGCGGTTTTTTCGTTTTCAGAGCAAGATATTACGCGCAGACCAAAACGATCTCAAGAA
GATCATCTTATTAAGGAGCCCCATACGATATACGAGAGGACATCCGGGCAAATGCAACGAAAGGCTCAGT
CGAAAGACTGGGCCTTTCGTTGCAGACTTAGGGACCCTTTATGACAACTTGACGGCTACATCATTCACTT
TTTCTTCACAACCGGCACGGAACTCGCTCGGGCTGGCCCCGGTGCATTTTTTAAATACCCGCGAGAAATA
GAGTTGATCGTCAAAACCAACATTGCGACCGACGGTGGCGATAGGCATCCGGGTGGTGCTCAAAAGCAGC
TTCGCCTGGCTGATACGTTGGTCCTCGCGCCAGCTTAAGACGCTAATCCCTAACTGCTGGCGGAAAAGAT
GTGACAGACGCGACGGCGACAAGCAAACATGCTGTGCGACGCTGGCGATATCAAAATTGCTGTCTGCCAG
GTGATCGCTGATGTACTGACAAGCCTCGCGTACCCGATTATCCATCGGTGGATGGAGCGACTCGTTAATC
GCTTCCATGCGCCGCAGTAACAATTGCTCAAGCAGATTTATCGCCAGCAGCTCCGAATAGCGCCCTTCCC
CTTGCCCGGCGTTAATGATTTGCCCAAACAGGTCGCTGAAATGCGGCTGGTGCGCTTCATCCGGGCGAAA
GAACCCCGTATTGGCAAATATTGACGGCCAGTTAAGCCATTCATGCCAGTAGGCGCGCGGACGAAAGTAA
ACCCACTGGTGATACCATTCGCGAGCCTCCGGATGACGACCGTAGTGATGAATCTCTCCTGGCGGGAACA
GCAAAATATCACCCGGTCGGCAAACAAATTCTCGTCCCTGATTTTTCACCACCCCCTGACCGCGAATGGT
GAGATTGAGAATATAACCTTTCATTCCCAGCGGTCGGTCGATAAAAAAATCGAGATAACCGTTGGCCTCA
ATCGGCGTTAAACCCGCCACCAGATGGGCATTAAACGAGTATCCCGGCAGCAGGGGATCATTTTGCGCTT
CAGCCATACTTTTCATACTCCCACCATTCAGAGAAGAAACCAATTGTCCATATTGCATCAGACATTGCCG
TCACTGCGTCTTTTACTGGCTCTTCTCGCTAACCCAACCGGTAACCCCGCTTATTAAAAGCATTCTGTAA
CAAAGCGGGACCAAAGCCATGACAAAAACGCGTAACAAAAGTGTCTATAATCACGGCAGAAAAGTCCACA
TTGATTATTTGCACGGCGTCACACTTTGCTATGCCATAGCATTTTTATCCATAAGATTAGCGGATCCTAC
CTGACGCTTTTTATCGCAACTCTCTACTGTTTCTCCATACCCGTTTTTTTACCTGCAGGTGCAGTAAAGG
AAAAAAAAAATGCAACAACCTGTAGTTCGCGTTGGCGAATGGCTTGTTACTCCGTCCATAAACCAAATTA
GCCGCAATGGGCGTCAACTTACCCTTCGTCCGAGATTAATCGATCTTCTGGTTTTCTTTGCTCAACACAG
TGGCGAAGTACTTAGCAGGGATGAACTTATCGATAATGTCTGGAAGAGAAGTATTGTCACCAATCACGTT
GTGACGCAGAGTATCTCAGAACTACGTAAGTCATTAAAAGATAATGATGAAGATAGTCCTGTCTATATCG
CTACTGTACCAAAGCGCGGCTATAAATTAATGGTGCCGGTTATCTGGTACAGCGAAGAAGAGGGAGAGGA
AATAATGCTATCTTCGGCAGCGGCTATCTCTGAGGCGGTTCCTGCCACAGATTCTCCCTCCCACAGTCTT
AACATTCAAAACACCGCAACGCCACCTGAACAATCCCCAGTTAAAAGCAAACGAGGTGGATCTGGTGGTC
TGAAACAGAAGATCGCCGCACTGAAATACAAGAATGCGGCCCTGAAAAAGAAGATCGCGGCACTGAAACA
GGGTTAAATTAACGGCACTGCGAAAAAACCCCGCCGAAGCGGGGTTTTTTGCGAAATATAATGACCCTCT
TGATAACCCAAGAGGGCATTTTTTAATGCCCATGGCGTACGGATCTTAGAAAAACTCATCGAGCATCAAA
TGAAACTGCAATTTATTCATATCAGGATTATCAATACCATATTTTTGAAAAAGCCGTTTCTGTAATGAAG
GAGAAAACTCACCGAGGCAGTTCCATAGGATGGCAAGATCCTGGTATCGGTCTGCGATTCCGACTCGTCC
AACATCAATACAACCTATTAATTTCCCCTCGTCAAAAATAAGGTTATCAAGTGAGAAATCACCATGAGTG
ACGACTGAATCCGGTGAGAATGGCAAAAGTTTATGCATTTCTTTCCAGACTTGTTCAACAGGCCAGCCAT
TACGCTCGTCATCAAAATCACTCGCATCAACCAAACCGTTATTCATTCGTGATTGCGCCTGAGCGAGACG
AAATACGCGATCGCTGTTAAAAGGACAATTACAAACAGGAATCGAATGCAACCGGCGCAGGAACACTGCC
AGCGCATCAACAATATTTTCACCTGAATCAGGATATTCTTCTAATACCTGGAATGCTGTTTTCCCGGGGA
TCGCAGTGGTGAGTAACCATGCATCATCAGGAGTACGGATAAAATGCTTGATGGTCGGAAGAGGCATAAA
TTCCGTCAGCCAGTTTAGTCTGACCATCTCATCTGTAACATCATTGGCAACGCTACCTTTGCCATGTTTC
AGAAACAACTCTGGCGCATCGGGCTTCCCATACAATCGATAGATTGTCGCACCTGATTGCCCGACATTAT
CGCGAGCCCATTTATACCCATATAAATCAGCATCCATGTTGGAATTTAATCGCGGCCTAGAGCAAGACGT
TTCCCGTTGAATATGGCTCATAACACCCCTTGTATTACTGTTTATGTAAGCAGACAGTTTTATTGTTCAT
GAAGAGAAAC
